>Addgene plasmid #148462 | pAc5.1B-lambdaN-HA-DmNanos_del 50-236_AC | depositor full sequence | sequence record 290910 | Full Sequence
CTTCAAGGAATTAATTCTATATTCTAAAAACACAAATGATACTTCTAAAAAAAATCATGAATGGCATCAA
CTCTGAATCAAATCTTTGCAGATGCACCTACTTCTCATTTCCACTGTCACATCATTTTTCCAGATCTCGC
TGCCTGTTATGTGGCCCACAAACCAAGACACGTTTTATGGCCATTAAAGCTGGCTGATCGTCGCCAAACA
CCAAATACATATCAATATGTACATTCGAGAAAGAAGCGATCAAAGAAGCGTCTTCGGGCGAGTAGGAGAA
TGCGGAGGAGAAGGAGAACGAGCTGATCTAGTATCTCTCCACAATCCAATGCCAACTGACCAACTGGCCA
TATTCGGAGCAATTTGAAGCCAATTTCCATCGCCTGGCGATCGCTCCATTCTTGGCTATATGTTTTTCAC
CGTTCCCGGGGCCATTTTCAAAGACTCGTCGGTAAGATAAGATTGTGTCACTCGCTGTCTCTCTTCATTT
GTCGAAGAATGCTGAGGAATTTCGCGATGACGTCGGCGAGTATTTTGAAGAATGAGAATAATTTGTATTT
ATACGAAAATCAGTTAGTGGAATTTTCTACAAAAACATGTTATCTATAGATAATTTTGTTGCAAAATATG
TTGACTATGACAAAGATTGTATGTATATACCTTTAATGTATTCTCATTTTCTTATGTATTTATAATGGCA
ATGATGATACTGATGATATTTTAAGATGATGCCAGACCACAGGCTGATTTCTGCGTCTTTTGCCGAACGC
AGTGCATGTGCGGTTGTTGTTTTTTGGAATAGTTTCAATTTTCGGACTGTCCGCTTTGATTTCAGTTTCT
TGGCTTATTCAAAAAGCAAAGTAAAGCCAAAAAAGCGAGATGGCAATACCAAATGCGGCAAAACGGTAGT
GGAAGGAAAGGGGTGCGGGGCAGCGGAAGGAAGGGTGGGGCGGGGCGTGGCGGGGTCTGTGGCTGGGCGC
GACGTCACCGACGTTGGAGCCACTCCTTTGACCATGTGTGCGTGTGTGTATTATTCGTGTCTCGCCACTC
GCCGGTTGTTTTTTTCTTTTTATCTCGCTCTCTCTAGCGCCATCTCGTACGCATGCTCAACGCACCGCAT
GTTGCCGTGTCCTTTATGCGTCATTTTGGCTCGAAATAGGCAATTATTTAAACAAAGATTAGTCAACGAA
AACGCTAAAATAAATAAGTCTACAATATGGTTACTTATTGCCATGTGTGTGCAGCCAACGATAGCAACAA
AAGCAACAACACAGTGGCTTTCCCTCTTTCACTTTTTGTTTGCAAGCGCGTGCGAGCAAGACGGCACGAC
CGGCAAACGCAATTACGCTGACAAAGAGCAGACGAAGTTTTGGCCGAAAAACATCAAGGCGCCTGATACG
AATGCATTTGCAATAACAATTGCGATATTTAATATTGTTTATGAAGCTGTTTGACTTCAAAACACACAAA
AAAAAAAATAAAACAAATTATTTGAAAGAGAATTAGGAATCGGACAGCTTATCGTTACGGGCTAACAGCA
CACCGAGACGAAATAGCTTACCTGACGTCACAGCCTCTGGAAGAACTGCCGCCAAGCAGAGAGAGAGAGA
AAAAGAGGGAGAGCAGCTTAGACCGCATGTGCTTGTGTGTGAGGCGTCTCTCTCTTCGTCTCCTGTTTGC
GCAAACGCATAGACTGCACTGAGAAAATCGATTACCTATTTTTTATGAATGAATATTTGCACTATTACTA
TTCAAAACTATTAAGATAGCAATCACATTCAATAGCCAAATACTATACCACCTGAGCGATGCAACGAAAT
GATCAATTTGAGCAAAAATGCTGCATATTTAGGACGGCATCATTATAGAAATGCTTCTTGCTGTGTACTT
TTCTCTCGTCTGGCAGCTGTTTCGCCGTTATTGTTAAAACCGGCTTAAGTTAGGTGTGTTTTCTACGACT
AGTGATGCCCCTACTAGAAGATGTGTGTTGCACAAATGTCCCTGAATAACCAATTTGAAGTGCAGATAGC
AGTAAACGTAAGCTAATATGAATATTATTTAACTGTAATGTTTTAATATCGCTGGACATTACTAATAAAC
CCACTATAAACACATGTACATATGTATGTTTTGGCATACAATGAGTAGTTGGGGAAAAAATGTGTAAAAG
CACCGTGACCATCACAGCATAAAGATAACCAGCTGAAGTATCGAATATGAGTAACCCCCAAATTGAATCA
CATGCCGCAACTGATAGGACCCATGGAAGTACACTCTTCATGGCGATATACAAGACACACACAAGCACGA
ACACCCAGTTGCGGAGGAAATTCTCCGTAAATGAAAACCCAATCGGCGAACAATTCATACCCATATATGG
TAAAAGTTTTGAACGCGACTTGAGAGCGGAGAGCATTGCGGCTGATAAGGTTTTAGCGCTAAGCGGGCTT
TATAAAACGGGCTGCGGGACCAGTTTTCATATCACTACCGTTTGAGTTCTTGTGCTGTGTGGATACTCCT
CCCGACACAAAGCCGCTCCATCAGCCAGCAGTCGTCTAATCCAGAGACCCCGGATCGGGGTACCAACATG
GACGCACAAACACGACGACGTGAGCGTCGCGCTGAGAAACAAGCTCAATGGAAAGCTGCAAACGGTGGAT
CTCCTCCACATATGGCTTACCCATACGATGTTCCAGATTACGCTCCTCCAAGCTTGAATTCTATGTTCCG
CAGCAACTTGGAGGGCAGTGGCGCAGCAGCAGATAACTTTTCTGCTTTTCACGCCAGAGGAGGGCTCAAC
ATTCTGGGCCTGCAGGACATGTATTTGGATACCAGTGGGGCCAACTCGTCGGCCACTTTGAGTCCGCCCC
CCAATACAATGGGTTTGCAGGCCCAAACAGCGGCCACTGTGTCCACCAATCTCGGCGTGGGAATGGGTCT
GGGATTGCCCGTGCAGGGCGAACAGCTGCGCGGAGCTTCCAATTCCAGTAACAATAATAACAACAACAAG
GTGTACAAGCGTTACAACAGCAAGGCCAAAGAGATCAGCCGCCACTGCGTCTTTTGTGAGAATAACAACG
AACCAGAGGCGGTTATCAATAGCCACTCAGTGCGAGATAACTTTAACCGAGTGCTGTGCCCCAAACTACG
CACCTACGTGTGCCCCATCTGCGGGGCATCTGGGGACTCGGCGCACACGATTAAGTACTGCCCCAAGAAG
CCGATCATCACCATGGAGGATGCGATCAAGGCGGAATCGTTCCGCCTAGCCAAGAGCAGTTACTACAAGC
AACAGATGAAGGTTTAGTAACTCGAGTCTAGAGGGCCCGCGGTTCGAAGGTAAGCCTATCCCTAACCCTC
TCCTCGGTCTCGATTCTACGCGTACCGGTCATCATCACCATCACCATTGAGTTTAAACCCGCTGATCAGC
CTCGACTGTGCCTTCTAAGGCCTGAGCTCGCTGATCAGCCTCGATCGAGGATCCAGACATGATAAGATAC
ATTGATGAGTTTGGACAAACCACAACTAGAATGCAGTGAAAAAAATGCTTTATTTGTGAAATTTGTGATG
CTATTGCTTTATTTGTAACCATTATAAGCTGCAATAAACAAGTTAACAACAACAATTGCATTCATTTTAT
GTTTCAGGTTCAGGGGGAGGTGTGGGAGGTTTTTTAAAGCAAGTAAAACCTCTACAAATGTGGTATGGCT
GATTATGATCAGTCGACCGATGCCCTTGAGAGCCTTCAACCCAGTCAGCTCCTTCCGGTGGGCGCGGGGC
ATGACTATCGTCGCCGCACTTATGACTGTCTTCTTTATCATGCAACTCGTAGGACAGGTGCCGGCAGCGC
TCTGGGTCATTTTCGGCGAGGACCGCTTTCGCTGGAGCGCGACGATGATCGGCCTGTCGCTTGCGGTATT
CGGAATCTTGCACGCCCTCGCTCAAGCCTTCGTCACTGGTCCCGCCACCAAACGTTTCGGCGAGAAGCAG
GCCATTATCGCCGGCATGGCGGCCGACGCGCTGGGCTACGTCTTGCTGGCGTTCGCGACGCGAGGCTGGA
TGGCCTTCCCCATTATGATTCTTCTCGCTTCCGGCGGCATCGGGATGCCCGCGTTGCAGGCCATGCTGTC
CAGGCAGGTAGATGACGACCATCAGGGACAGCTTCAAGGATCGCTCGCGGCTCTTACCAGCCAGCAAAAG
GCCAGGAACCGTAAAAAGGCCGCGTTGCTGGCGTTTTTCCATAGGCTCCGCCCCCCTGACGAGCATCACA
AAAATCGACGCTCAAGTCAGAGGTGGCGAAACCCGACAGGACTATAAAGATACCAGGCGTTTCCCCCTGG
AAGCTCCCTCGTGCGCTCTCCTGTTCCGACCCTGCCGCTTACCGGATACCTGTCCGCCTTTCTCCCTTCG
GGAAGCGTGGCGCTTTCTCAATGCTCACGCTGTAGGTATCTCAGTTCGGTGTAGGTCGTTCGCTCCAAGC
TGGGCTGTGTGCACGAACCCCCCGTTCAGCCCGACCGCTGCGCCTTATCCGGTAACTATCGTCTTGAGTC
CAACCCGGTAAGACACGACTTATCGCCACTGGCAGCAGCCACTGGTAACAGGATTAGCAGAGCGAGGTAT
GTAGGCGGTGCTACAGAGTTCTTGAAGTGGTGGCCTAACTACGGCTACACTAGAAGGACAGTATTTGGTA
TCTGCGCTCTGCTGAAGCCAGTTACCTTCGGAAAAAGAGTTGGTAGCTCTTGATCCGGCAAACAAACCAC
CGCTGGTAGCGGTGGTTTTTTTGTTTGCAAGCAGCAGATTACGCGCAGAAAAAAAGGATCTCAAGAAGAT
CCTTTGATCTTTTCTACGGGGTCTGACGCTCAGTGGAACGAAAACTCACGTTAAGGGATTTTGGTCATGA
GATTATCAAAAAGGATCTTCACCTAGATCCTTTTAAATTAAAAATGAAGTTTTAAATCAATCTAAAGTAT
ATATGAGTAAACTTGGTCTGACAGTTACCAATGCTTAATCAGTGAGGCACCTATCTCAGCGATCTGTCTA
TTTCGTTCATCCATAGTTGCCTGACTCCCCGTCGTGTAGATAACTACGATACGGGAGGGCTTACCATCTG
GCCCCAGTGCTGCAATGATACCGCGAGACCCACGCTCACCGGCTCCAGATTTATCAGCAATAAACCAGCC
AGCCGGAAGGGCCGAGCGCAGAAGTGGTCCTGCAACTTTATCCGCCTCCATCCAGTCTATTAATTGTTGC
CGGGAAGCTAGAGTAAGTAGTTCGCCAGTTAATAGTTTGCGCAACGTTGTTGCCATTGCTGCAGGCATCG
TGGTGTCACGCTCGTCGTTTGGTATGGCTTCATTCAGCTCCGGTTCCCAACGATCAAGGCGAGTTACATG
ATCCCCCATGTTGTGCAAAAAAGCGGTTAGCTCCTTCGGTCCTCCGATCGTTGTCAGAAGTAAGTTGGCC
GCAGTGTTATCACTCATGGTTATGGCAGCACTGCATAATTCTCTTACTGTCATGCCATCCGTAAGATGCT
TTTCTGTGACTGGTGAGTACTCAACCAAGTCATTCTGAGAATAGTGTATGCGGCGACCGAGTTGCTCTTG
CCCGGCGTCAACACGGGATAATACCGCGCCACATAGCAGAACTTTAAAAGTGCTCATCATTGGAAAACGT
TCTTCGGGGCGAAAACTCTCAAGGATCTTACCGCTGTTGAGATCCAGTTCGATGTAACCCACTCGTGCAC
CCAACTGATCTTCAGCATCTTTTACTTTCACCAGCGTTTCTGGGTGAGCAAAAACAGGAAGGCAAAATGC
CGCAAAAAAGGGAATAAGGGCGACACGGAAATGTTGAATACTCATACTCTTCCTTTTTCAATATTATTGA
AGCATTTATCAGGGTTATTGTCTCATGAGCGGATACATATTTGAATGTATTTAGAAAAATAAACAAATAG
GGGTTCCGCGCACATTTCCCCGAAAAGTGCCACCTGACGTCTAAGAAACCATTATTATCATGACATTAAC
CTATAAAAATAGGCGTATCACGAGGCCCTTTCGT
Features (pLannotate 1.2.2; 11 found; start..end, strand, type, name):
     56..2568    +  promoter       Ac5 promoter: Drosophila melanogaster actin 5C promoter
   2588..2653    +  CDS            N (fragment): REGN_LAMBD - Experimental evidence at protein level: Swiss-Prot protein existence level 1. Plays a role as a transcriptional antitermination factor that allows the virus to initiate its lytic phase. Activates expression of the delayed viral early genes by modifying host RNA polymerase (RNAP) into a form that is resistant to termination signals. This antitermination function requires the host NusA protein which serves to stabilize the interaction between antitermination protein N and host RNA polymerase. From Escherichia phage lambda (Bacteriophage lambda).
   2678..2704    +  CDS            3xHA (fragment): three tandem HA epitope tags
   3056..3214    +  CDS            NANOS2 (fragment): NANO2_HUMAN - Also known as NOS2. Experimental evidence at protein level: Swiss-Prot protein existence level 1. Plays a key role in the sexual differentiation of germ cells by promoting the male fate but suppressing the female fate. Represses the female fate pathways by suppressing meiosis, which in turn results in the promotion of the male fate. Maintains the suppression of meiosis by preventing STRA8 expression, which is required for premeiotic DNA replication, after CYP26B1 is decreased. Regulates the localization of the CCR4-NOT deadenylation complex to P-bodies and plays a role in recruit
   3339..3380    +  CDS            V5 tag: epitope tag from simian virus 5
   3480..3614    -  polyA_signal   SV40 poly(A) signal: SV40 polyadenylation signal
   3637..3721    -  CDS            large T antigen (fragment): large T antigen from SV40 (simian virus 40)
   3722..4192    +  CDS            TcR (fragment): tetracycline efflux protein; tet; confers resistance to tetracycline
   4236..4824    -  rep_origin     ori: high-copy-number ColE1/pMB1/pBR322/pUC origin of replication
   4995..5855    -  CDS            AmpR: β-lactamase; bla; confers resistance to ampicillin, carbenicillin, and related antibiotics
   5856..5960    -  promoter       AmpR promoter: bla
