[The description below was written by a language model from this plasmid's Addgene catalogue record and pLannotate feature annotations shown in this document.]
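Description:
pAc5.1B-lambdaN-HA-DmNanos_del 50-236_AC is an insect-cell expression plasmid of about 6.1 kb. The catalogue lists the backbone as unknown, although the name and the annotated parts point to a pAc5.1-type vector. In bacteria it is maintained through a ColE1/pUC-family origin and selected with ampicillin via the bla gene and its own promoter. The origin is annotated as a high-copy type, whereas the catalogue describes the plasmid as low copy. A short tetracycline-resistance fragment and a piece of SV40 large T antigen are also annotated, and these appear to be non-functional backbone remnants.

Expression is driven by the constitutive Drosophila actin 5C promoter and terminated by an SV40 polyadenylation signal. The open reading frame begins with a short fragment of the bacteriophage lambda N protein, the peptide that binds boxB RNA hairpins. This is followed by an HA epitope; the annotated HA span is short, consistent with a single copy rather than the full triple tag. Next comes Drosophila melanogaster Nanos (nos, isoform B) lacking residues 50–236. The record notes that the sequence also lacks N283 relative to the reference. The feature labelled as human NANOS2 is most likely a homology hit to the conserved region of the fly protein rather than a human insert. A V5 tag lies downstream in the vector, but the record does not show whether it is translated in frame with the insert.

The lambdaN fusion is the standard format for tethering assays, in which the protein is artificially recruited to a boxB-containing reporter mRNA in cultured insect cells. This fits the associated study of how Nanos recruits the CCR4-NOT deadenylase complex, where a deletion mutant would help map the regions needed for repression.
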