Addgene plasmid #148462: pAc5.1B-lambdaN-HA-DmNanos_del 50-236_AC
Purpose: Insect Expression of DmNanos-del50-236
Depositing lab: Elisa Izaurralde. Depositing organization: Max Planck Institute for Developmental Biology. Publication: Distinct modes of recruitment of the CCR4-NOT complex by Drosophila and vertebrate Nanos. Raisch T, Bhandari D, Sabath K, Helms S, Valkov E, Weichenrieder O, Izaurralde E. EMBO J. 2016 May 2;35(9):974-90. doi: 10.15252/embj.201593634. Epub 2016 Mar 11. PubMed 26968986.
Backbone
  Vector backbone: Unknown
  Vector type: Insect Expression
Growth in bacteria
  Bacterial resistance: Ampicillin, 100 μg/mL
  Growth temperature: 37°C
  Growth strain: DH5alpha
  Copy number: Low Copy
Gene/Insert
  Gene/Insert name: DmNanos-del50-236
  Species: D. melanogaster (fly)
  Mutation: sequence contains a deletion of N283 compared to the sequence given by NCBI: NM_001275794.1; isoform B Uniprot.: A0A0B4KGY5
  Entrez Gene: nos (a.k.a. Dmel_CG5637, CG5637, DRONANOS, Dmel\CG5637, Dronanos, NANOS, NOS, Nanos, Nos, l(3)07117, l(3)j3B6, l(3)j4B6, nNOS)
  Cloning method: Unknown
Terms and licenses: Academic/Nonprofit Terms; Industry Terms: Not Available to Industry
Depositor comments: Plasmids from this collection were made available to the research community and donated after the lab closed. Please note that the sequence provided by the depositing laboratory may be theoretical/predicted or based on Sanger sequencing results. There may be discrepancies between sequencing results obtained by Addgene and the depositor sequence. If an Addgene verified sequence is not available, please contact before placing your order to request that our lab fully sequence the plasmid.
How to cite: pAc5.1B-lambdaN-HA-DmNanos_del 50-236_AC was a gift from Elisa Izaurralde (Addgene plasmid # 148462 ; http://n2t.net/addgene:148462 ; RRID:Addgene_148462)
